Addgene plasmid #75408: tRNA-gRNA position [n] (GB1207)
Purpose: tRNA and scaffold for the assembly of GBoligomers for the last position (positon [n]) of a polycistronic tRNA-gRNA (2- and 3-part multiplexing)
Depositing lab: Diego Orzaez. Depositing organization: Agencia Estatal Consejo Superior de Investigaciones Científicas, M.P. Publication: A modular toolbox for gRNA-Cas9 genome engineering in plants based on the GoldenBraid standard. Vazquez-Vilar M, Bernabe-Orts JM, Fernandez-Del-Carmen A, Ziarsolo P, Blanca J, Granell A, Orzaez D. Plant Methods. 2016 Feb 1;12:10. doi: 10.1186/s13007-016-0101-2. eCollection 2016. 101 PubMed 26839579.
Backbone
  Vector backbone: pVD1
  Backbone manufacturer: self-made; derived from pGEMT-Easy manufactured by Promega
  Backbone size w/o insert (bp): 3038
  Total vector size (bp): 3263
  Vector type: Plant Expression, CRISPR, Synthetic Biology
Growth in bacteria
  Bacterial resistance: Ampicillin, 100 μg/mL
  Growth temperature: 37°C
  Growth strain: DH5alpha
  Copy number: High Copy
Gene/Insert
  Gene/Insert name: tRNA-gRNA position [n]
  Species: Synthetic
  Insert size (bp): 225
  Cloning method: Restriction Enzyme; 5′ cloning site BsaI (destroyed during cloning); 3′ cloning site BsaI (destroyed during cloning)
  Sequencing primers: 5′ T7; 3′ SP6
Terms and licenses: Academic/Nonprofit Terms; Industry Terms: Not Available to Industry
How to cite: tRNA-gRNA position [n] (GB1207) was a gift from Diego Orzaez (Addgene plasmid # 75408 ; http://n2t.net/addgene:75408 ; RRID:Addgene_75408)
