[The description below was written by a language model from this plasmid's Addgene catalogue record and pLannotate feature annotations shown in this document.]
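Description:
tRNA-gRNA position [n] (GB1207) is a small (about 3.3 kb) part-donor plasmid from the GoldenBraid modular cloning toolbox for plant CRISPR/Cas9 genome engineering. Its backbone, pVD1, is a self-made derivative of pGEM-T Easy. It carries a high-copy ColE1/pUC-type origin for propagation in E. coli, the β-lactamase gene with its own promoter for ampicillin selection, and an f1 phage origin. Remnants of the parental cloning region surround the insert, including T7 and SP6 promoters (which serve as sequencing primer sites), the lac promoter/operator with a CAP binding site, and a disrupted lacZα fragment. Short annotated hits to attB2, a hornet peptide, lacI and bom are fragmentary and are most likely incidental sequence matches rather than functional elements.

The 225 bp synthetic insert consists of a tRNA sequence followed, after a short gap, by the Streptococcus pyogenes Cas9 guide RNA scaffold. It was cloned through BsaI sites that were destroyed in the process. The plasmid has no plant promoter, Cas9 gene or target-specific spacer, so it is a building block rather than an expression construct in its own right. According to the record, it supplies the tRNA and scaffold for assembly with GBoligomers, presumably the oligonucleotide-derived parts that specify the target, to form the last unit (position [n]) of a polycistronic tRNA-gRNA array in two- or three-guide multiplexing designs. In arrays of this kind, several guides are transcribed as a single RNA, and the cell's tRNA-processing machinery cuts at the tRNA spacers to release the individual gRNAs. The record does not state which promoter drives the final array or which destination vectors receive it.
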