Features (pLannotate 1.2.2; 16 found; start..end, strand, type, name):
     16..86      +  ncRNA          tRNA: Accession: RF00005 - tRNA
    109..184     +  misc_RNA       gRNA scaffold: guide RNA scaffold for the Streptococcus pyogenes CRISPR/Cas9 system
    196..217     -  protein_bind   attB2 (fragment): mutant version of attB; recombination site for the Gateway® BP reaction BP Clonase™
    248..310     -  CDS            VESPI_VESMG (fragment): Experimental evidence at protein level: Swiss-Prot protein existence level 1. Shows contractile activity on isolated ileum smooth muscle. From Vespa magnifica (Hornet).
    322..340     -  promoter       SP6 promoter: promoter for bacteriophage SP6 RNA polymerase
    382..398     -  protein_bind   lac operator: The lac repressor binds to the lac operator to inhibit transcription in E. coli. This inhibition can be relieved by adding lactose or isopropyl-β-D-thiogalactopyranoside (IPTG). lac repressor encoded by lacI
    406..436     -  promoter       lac promoter: promoter for the E. coli lac operon
    451..472     -  protein_bind   CAP binding site: CAP binding activates transcription in the presence of cAMP. E. coli catabolite activator protein
    485..577     -  CDS            lacI (fragment): lac repressor; lacI; The lac repressor binds to the lac operator to inhibit transcription in E. coli. This inhibition can be relieved by adding lactose or isopropyl-β-D-thiogalactopyranoside (IPTG).
    760..1348    -  rep_origin     ori: high-copy-number ColE1/pMB1/pBR322/pUC origin of replication
   1519..2379    -  CDS            AmpR: β-lactamase; bla; confers resistance to ampicillin, carbenicillin, and related antibiotics
   2380..2484    -  promoter       AmpR promoter: bla
   2511..2561    +  misc_feature   bom (fragment): basis of mobility region from pBR322
   2589..3017    -  rep_origin     f1 ori (sequence partly withheld): f1 bacteriophage origin of replication; arrow indicates direction of (+) strand synthesis
   3021..3178    -  CDS            lacZα (fragment): LacZα fragment of β-galactosidase; lacZ fragment
   3181..3199    +  promoter       T7 promoter: promoter for bacteriophage T7 RNA polymerase
>Addgene plasmid #75408 | tRNA-gRNA position [n] (GB1207) | depositor full sequence | sequence record 146009 | tRNA-gRNA position [n] (GB1207) sequence 3263 bps
CTCGCTCGGCAACAAAGCACCAGTGGTCTAGTGGTAGAATAGTACCCTGCCACGGTACAGACCCGGGTTC
GATTCCCGGCTGGTGCAGAGACGGCGCGCGCCGTCTCAGTTTTAGAGCTAGAAATAGCAAGTTAAAATAA
GGCTAGTCCGTTATCAACTTGAAAAAGTGGCACCGAGTCGGTGCTTTTTTTCTAGACCCAGCTTTCTTGT
ACAAAGTTGGCATTACGCTTGAGCGAGACGGGATCACTAGTGAATTCGCGGCCGCCTGCAGGTCGACCAT
ATGGGAGAGCTCCCAACGCGTTGGATGCATAGCTTGAGTATTCTATAGTGTCACCTAAATAGCTTGGCGT
AATCATGGTCATAGCTGTTTCCTGTGTGAAATTGTTATCCGCTCACAATTCCACACAACATACGAGCCGG
AAGCATAAAGTGTAAAGCCTGGGGTGCCTAATGAGTGAGCTAACTCACATTAATTGCGTTGCGCTCACTG
CCCGCTTTCCAGTCGGGAAACCTGTCGTGCCAGCTGCATTAATGAATCGGCCAACGCGCGGGGAGAGGCG
GTTTGCGTATTGGGCGCTCTTCCGCTTCCTCGCTCACTGACTCGCTGCGCTCGGTCGTTCGGCTGCGGCG
AGCGGTATCAGCTCACTCAAAGGCGGTAATACGGTTATCCACAGAATCAGGGGATAACGCAGGAAAGAAC
ATGTGAGCAAAAGGCCAGCAAAAGGCCAGGAACCGTAAAAAGGCCGCGTTGCTGGCGTTTTTCCATAGGC
TCCGCCCCCCTGACGAGCATCACAAAAATCGACGCTCAAGTCAGAGGTGGCGAAACCCGACAGGACTATA
AAGATACCAGGCGTTTCCCCCTGGAAGCTCCCTCGTGCGCTCTCCTGTTCCGACCCTGCCGCTTACCGGA
TACCTGTCCGCCTTTCTCCCTTCGGGAAGCGTGGCGCTTTCTCATAGCTCACGCTGTAGGTATCTCAGTT
CGGTGTAGGTCGTTCGCTCCAAGCTGGGCTGTGTGCACGAACCCCCCGTTCAGCCCGACCGCTGCGCCTT
ATCCGGTAACTATCGTCTTGAGTCCAACCCGGTAAGACACGACTTATCGCCACTGGCAGCAGCCACTGGT
AACAGGATTAGCAGAGCGAGGTATGTAGGCGGTGCTACAGAGTTCTTGAAGTGGTGGCCTAACTACGGCT
ACACTAGAAGAACAGTATTTGGTATCTGCGCTCTGCTGAAGCCAGTTACCTTCGGAAAAAGAGTTGGTAG
CTCTTGATCCGGCAAACAAACCACCGCTGGTAGCGGTGGTTTTTTTGTTTGCAAGCAGCAGATTACGCGC
AGAAAAAAAGGATCTCAAGAAGATCCTTTGATCTTTTCTACGGGGTCTGACGCTCAGTGGAACGAAAACT
CACGTTAAGGGATTTTGGTCATGAGATTATCAAAAAGGATCTTCACCTAGATCCTTTTAAATTAAAAATG
AAGTTTTAAATCAATCTAAAGTATATATGAGTAAACTTGGTCTGACAGTTACCAATGCTTAATCAGTGAG
GCACCTATCTCAGCGATCTGTCTATTTCGTTCATCCATAGTTGCCTGACTCCCCGTCGTGTAGATAACTA
CGATACGGGAGGGCTTACCATCTGGCCCCAGTGCTGCAATGATACCGCGAGACCCACGCTCACCGGCTCC
AGATTTATCAGCAATAAACCAGCCAGCCGGAAGGGCCGAGCGCAGAAGTGGTCCTGCAACTTTATCCGCC
TCCATCCAGTCTATTAATTGTTGCCGGGAAGCTAGAGTAAGTAGTTCGCCAGTTAATAGTTTGCGCAACG
TTGTTGCCATTGCTACAGGCATCGTGGTGTCACGCTCGTCGTTTGGTATGGCTTCATTCAGCTCCGGTTC
CCAACGATCAAGGCGAGTTACATGATCCCCCATGTTGTGCAAAAAAGCGGTTAGCTCCTTCGGTCCTCCG
ATCGTTGTCAGAAGTAAGTTGGCCGCAGTGTTATCACTCATGGTTATGGCAGCACTGCATAATTCTCTTA
CTGTCATGCCATCCGTAAGATGCTTTTCTGTGACTGGTGAGTACTCAACCAAGTCATTCTGAGAATAGTG
TATGCGGCGACCGAGTTGCTCTTGCCCGGCGTCAATACGGGATAATACCGCGCCACATAGCAGAACTTTA
AAAGTGCTCATCATTGGAAAACGTTCTTCGGGGCGAAAACTCTCAAGGATCTTACCGCTGTTGAGATCCA
GTTCGATGTAACCCACTCGTGCACCCAACTGATCTTCAGCATCTTTTACTTTCACCAGCGTTTCTGGGTG
AGCAAAAACAGGAAGGCAAAATGCCGCAAAAAAGGGAATAAGGGCGACACGGAAATGTTGAATACTCATA
CTCTTCCTTTTTCAATATTATTGAAGCATTTATCAGGGTTATTGTCTCATGAGCGGATACATATTTGAAT
GTATTTAGAAAAATAAACAAATAGGGGTTCCGCGCACATTTCCCCGAAAAGTGCCACCTGATGCGGTGTG
AAATACCGCACAGATGCGTAAGGAGAAAATACCGCATCAGGAAATTGTAAGCGTTAATATTTTGTTAAAA
TTCGCGTTAAATTTTTGTTAAATCAGCTCATTTTTTAACCAATAGGCCGAAATCGGCAAAATCCCTTATA
AATCAAAAGAATAGACCGAGATAGGGT
[37 nt withheld, positions 2688-2724]
AAAGAACGTGGACTCCAACGTCAAAGG
[49 nt withheld, positions 2752-2800]
T
[91 nt withheld, positions 2802-2892]
G
[124 nt withheld, positions 2894-3017]
CCATTCGCCATTCAGGCTGCGCAACTGTTGGGAAGGGCGATCGGTGCGGGCCTCTTCGCTATTACGCCAG
CTGGCGAAAGGGGGATGTGCTGCAAGGCGATTAAGTTGGGTAACGCCAGGGTTTTCCCAGTCACGACGTT
GTAAAACGACGGCCAGTGAATTGTAATACGACTCACTATAGGGCGAATTGGGCCCGACGTCGCATGCTCC
CGGCCGCCATGGCGGCCGCGGGAATTCGATTCCCGT
