>Addgene plasmid #75408 | tRNA-gRNA position [n] (GB1207) | addgene partial sequence | sequence record 151821 | T7 5'-TAATACGACTCACTATAGGG-3'
TCCCGGCCGCCATGGCGGCCGCGGGAATTCGATTCCCGTCTCGCTCGGCAACAAAGCACCAGTGGTCTAG
TGGTAGAATAGTACCCTGCCACGGTACAGACCCGGGTTCGATTCCCGGCTGGTGCAGAGACGGCGCGCGC
CGTCTCAGTTTTAGAGCTAGAAATAGCAAGTTAAAATAAGGCTAGTCCGTTATCAACTTGAAAAAGTGGC
ACCGAGTCGGTGCTTTTTTTCTAGACCCAGCTTTCTTGTACAAAGTTGGCATTACGCTTGAGCGAGACGG
GATCACTAGTGAATTCGCGGCCGCCTGCAGGTCGACCATATGGGAGAGCTCCCAACGCGTTGGATGCATA
GCTTGAGTATTCTATAGTGTCACCTAAATAGCTTGGCGTAATCATGGTCATAGCTGTTTCCTGTGTGAAA
TTGTTATCCGCTCACAATTCCACACAACATACGAGCCGGAAGCATAAAGTGTAAAGCCTGGGGTGCCTAA
TGAGTGAGCTAACTCACATTAATTGCGTTGCGCTCACTGCCCGCTTTCCAGTCGGGAAACCTGTCGTGCC
AGCTGCATTAATGAATCGGCCAACGCGCGGGGAGAGGCGGTTTGCGTATTGGGCGCTCTTCCGCTTCCTC
GCTCACTGACTCGCTGCGCTCGGTCGTTCGGCTGCGGCGAGCGGTATCAGCTCACTCAAAGGCGGTAATA
CGGTTATCCACAGAATCAGGGGATAACGCAGGAAAGAACATGTGAGCAAAAGGCCAGCAAAAGGCCAGGA
ACCGTAAAAAGGCCGCGTTGCTGGCGTTTTTCCATAGGCTCCGCCCCCCTGACGAGCATCACAAAAATCG
ACGCTCAAGTCAGAGGTGGCGAAACCCGACAGGACTATAAAGATACCAGGCGTTTCCCCCTGGAAGCTCC
CTCGTGCGCTCTCCTGTTCCGACCCTGCCGCTTACCGGATACCTGTCCGCCTTTCTCCCTTCGGGAAGCG
TGGCGCTTTCTCATAGCTCACGCTGTAGGTATCTCAGTTCGGTGTAGGTC
