>Addgene plasmid #75408 | tRNA-gRNA position [n] (GB1207) | addgene partial sequence | sequence record 151822 | SP6 5'-ATTTAGGTGACACTATAG-3'
ACGCGTTGGGAGCTCTCCCATATGGTCGACCTGCAGGCGGCCGCGAATTCACTAGTGATCCCGTCTCGCT
CAAGCGTAATGCCAACTTTGTACAAGAAAGCTGGGTCTAGAAAAAAAGCACCGACTCGGTGCCACTTTTT
CAAGTTGATAACGGACTAGCCTTATTTTAACTTGCTATTTCTAGCTCTAAAACTGAGACGGCGCGCGCCG
TCTCTGCACCAGCCGGGAATCGAACCCGGGTCTGTACCGTGGCAGGGTACTATTCTACCACTAGACCACT
GGTGCTTTGTTGCCGAGCGAGACGGGAATCGAATTCCCGCGGCCGCCATGGCGGCCGGGAGCATGCGACG
TCGGGCCCAATTCGCCCTATAGTGAGTCGTATTACAATTCACTGGCCGTCGTTTTACAACGTCGTGACTG
GGAAAACCCTGGCGTTACCCAACTTAATCGCCTTGCAGCACATCCCCCTTTCGCCAGCTGGCGTAATAGC
GAAGAGGCCCGCACCGATCGCCCTTCCCAACAGTTGCGCAGCCTGAATGGCGAATGG
[124 nt withheld, positions 548-671]
C
[91 nt withheld, positions 673-763]
A
[49 nt withheld, positions 765-813]
CCTTTGACGTTGGAGTCCACGTTCTTT
[37 nt withheld, positions 841-877]
ACCCTATCTCGGTCTATTCTTTTGATTTATAAGGGATTTTGCCGATTTCGGCCTATTGGTTAAAAAATGA
GCTGATTTAACAAAAATTTAACGCGAATTTTAACAAAATATTAACGCTTACAATTTCCTGATGCGGTATT
TTCTCCTTACGCATCTGTG
